>Addgene plasmid #91975 | MSCV-EGFP | addgene full sequence | sequence record 180552 | Addgene NGS Result
TGAAAGACCCCACCTGTAGGTTTGGCAAGCTAGCTTAAGTAACGCCATTTTGCAAGGCATGGAAAATACA
TAACTGAGAATAGAGAAGTTCAGATCAAGGTTAGGAACAGAGAGACAGCAGAATATGGGCCAAACAGGAT
ATCTGTGGTAAGCAGTTCCTGCCCCGGCTCAGGGCCAAGAACAGATGGTCCCCAGATGCGGTCCCGCCCT
CAGCAGTTTCTAGAGAACCATCAGATGTTTCCAGGGTGCCCCAAGGACCTGAAATGACCCTGTGCCTTAT
TTGAACTAACCAATCAGTTCGCTTCTCGCTTCTGTTCGCGCGCTTCTGCTCCCCGAGCTCAATAAAAGAG
CCCACAACCCCTCACTCGGCGCGCCAGTCCTCCGATAGACTGCGTCGCCCGGGTACCCGTATTCCCAATA
AAGCCTCTTGCTGTTTGCATCCGAATCGTGGACTCGCTGATCCTTGGGAGGGTCTCCTCAGATTGATTGA
CTGCCCACCTCGGGGGTCTTTCATTTGGAGGTTCCACCGAGATTTGGAGACCCCTGCCCAGGGACCACCG
ACCCCCCCGCCGGGAGGTAAGCTGGCCAGCGGTCGTTTCGTGTCTGTCTCTGTCTTTGTGCGTGTTTGTG
CCGGCATCTAATGTTTGCGCCTGCGTCTGTACTAGTTAGCTAACTAGCTCTGTATCTGGCGGACCCGTGG
TGGAACTGACGAGTTCTGAACACCCGGCCGCAACCCTGGGAGACGTCCCAGGGACTTTGGGGGCCGTTTT
TGTGGCCCGACCTGAGGAAGGGAGTCGATGTGGAATCCGACCCCGTCAGGATATGTGGTTCTGGTAGGAG
ACGAGAACCTAAAACAGTTCCCGCCTCCGTCTGAATTTTTGCTTTCGGTTTGGAACCGAAGCCGCGCGTC
TTGTCTGCTGCAGCGCTGCAGCATCGTTCTGTGTTGTCTCTGTCTGACTGTGTTTCTGTATTTGTCTGAA
AATTAGGGCCAGACTGTTACCACTCCCTTAAGTTTGACCTTAGGTCACTGGAAAGATGTCGAGCGGATCG
CTCACAACCAGTCGGTAGATGTCAAGAAGAGACGTTGGGTTACCTTCTGCTCTGCAGAATGGCCAACCTT
TAACGTCGGATGGCCGCGAGACGGCACCTTTAACCGAGACCTCATCACCCAGGTTAAGATCAAGGTCTTT
TCACCTGGCCCGCATGGACACCCAGACCAGGTCCCCTACATCGTGACCTGGGAAGCCTTGGCTTTTGACC
CCCCTCCCTGGGTCAAGCCCTTTGTACACCCTAAGCCTCCGCCTCCTCTTCCTCCATCCGCCCCGTCTCT
CCCCCTTGAACCTCCTCGTTCGACCCCGCCTCGATCCTCCCTTTATCCAGCCCTCACTCCTTCTCTAGGC
GCCGGAATTAGATCTCTCGAGGTTCTGAGAGATCTACCATGGTGAGCAAGGGCGAGGAGCTGTTCACCGG
GGTGGTGCCCATCCTGGTCGAGCTGGACGGCGACGTAAACGGCCACAAGTTCAGCGTGTCCGGCGAGGGC
GAGGGCGATGCCACCTACGGCAAGCTGACCCTGAAGTTCATCTGCACCACCGGCAAGCTGCCCGTGCCCT
GGCCCACCCTCGTGACCACCCTGACCTACGGCGTGCAGTGCTTCAGCCGCTACCCCGACCACATGAAGCA
GCACGACTTCTTCAAGTCCGCCATGCCCGAAGGCTACGTCCAGGAGCGCACCATCTTCTTCAAGGACGAC
GGCAACTACAAGACCCGCGCCGAGGTGAAGTTCGAGGGCGACACCCTGGTGAACCGCATCGAGCTGAAGG
GCATCGACTTCAAGGAGGACGGCAACATCCTGGGGCACAAGCTGGAGTACAACTACAACAGCCACAACGT
CTATATCATGGCCGACAAGCAGAAGAACGGCATCAAGGTGAACTTCAAGATCCGCCACAACATCGAGGAC
GGCAGCGTGCAGCTCGCCGACCACTACCAGCAGAACACCCCCATCGGCGACGGCCCCGTGCTGCTGCCCG
ACAACCACTACCTGAGCACCCAGTCCGCCCTGAGCAAAGACCCCAACGAGAAGCGCGATCACATGGTCCT
GCTGGAGTTCGTGACCGCCGCCGGGATCACTCTCGGCATGGACGAGCTGTACAAGTAACTCGAGCTCAGA
ACGAATTCGATAAAATAAAAGATTTTATTTAGTCTCCAGAAAAAGGGGGGAATGAAAGACCCCACCTGTA
GGTTTGGCAAGCTAGCTTAAGTAACGCCATTTTGCAAGGCATGGAAAATACATAACTGAGAATAGAGAAG
TTCAGATCAAGGTTAGGAACAGAGAGACAGCAGAATATGGGCCAAACAGGATATCTGTGGTAAGCAGTTC
CTGCCCCGGCTCAGGGCCAAGAACAGATGGTCCCCAGATGCGGTCCCGCCCTCAGCAGTTTCTAGAGAAC
CATCAGATGTTTCCAGGGTGCCCCAAGGACCTGAAATGACCCTGTGCCTTATTTGAACTAACCAATCAGT
TCGCTTCTCGCTTCTGTTCGCGCGCTTCTGCTCCCCGAGCTCAATAAAAGAGCCCACAACCCCTCACTCG
GCGCGCCAGTCCTCCGATAGACTGCGTCGCCCGGGTACCCGTGTATCCAATAAACCCTCTTGCAGTTGCA
TCCGACTTGTGGTCTCGCTGTTCCTTGGGAGGGTCTCCTCTGAGTGATTGACTACCCGTCAGCGGGGGTC
TTTCATGGGTAACAGTTTCTTGAAGTTGGAGAACAACATTCTGAGGGTAGGAGTCGAATATTAAGTAATC
CTGACTCAATTAGCCACTGTTTTGAATCCACATACTCCAATACTCCTGAAATAGTTCATTATGGACAGCG
CAGAAAGAGCTGGGGAGAATTGTGAAATTGTTATCCGCTCACAATTCCACACAACATACGAGCCGGAAGC
ATAAAGTGTAAAGCCTGGGGTGCCTAATGAGTGAGCTAACTCACATTAATTGCGTTGCGCTCACTGCCCG
CTTTCCAGTCGGGAAACCTGTCGTGCCAGCTGCATTAATGAATCGGCCAACGCGCGGGGAGAGGCGGTTT
GCGTATTGGGCGCTCTTCCGCTTCCTCGCTCACTGACTCGCTGCGCTCGGTCGTTCGGCTGCGGCGAGCG
GTATCAGCTCACTCAAAGGCGGTAATACGGTTATCCACAGAATCAGGGGATAACGCAGGAAAGAACATGT
GAGCAAAAGGCCAGCAAAAGGCCAGGAACCGTAAAAAGGCCGCGTTGCTGGCGTTTTTCCATAGGCTCCG
CCCCCCTGACGAGCATCACAAAAATCGACGCTCAAGTCAGAGGTGGCGAAACCCGACAGGACTATAAAGA
TACCAGGCGTTTCCCCCTGGAAGCTCCCTCGTGCGCTCTCCTGTTCCGACCCTGCCGCTTACCGGATACC
TGTCCGCCTTTCTCCCTTCGGGAAGCGTGGCGCTTTCTCATAGCTCACGCTGTAGGTATCTCAGTTCGGT
GTAGGTCGTTCGCTCCAAGCTGGGCTGTGTGCACGAACCCCCCGTTCAGCCCGACCGCTGCGCCTTATCC
GGTAACTATCGTCTTGAGTCCAACCCGGTAAGACACGACTTATCGCCACTGGCAGCAGCCACTGGTAACA
GGATTAGCAGAGCGAGGTATGTAGGCGGTGCTACAGAGTTCTTGAAGTGGTGGCCTAACTACGGCTACAC
TAGAAGAACAGTATTTGGTATCTGCGCTCTGCTGAAGCCAGTTACCTTCGGAAAAAGAGTTGGTAGCTCT
TGATCCGGCAAACAAACCACCGCTGGTAGCGGTGGTTTTTTTGTTTGCAAGCAGCAGATTACGCGCAGAA
AAAAAGGATCTCAAGAAGATCCTTTGATCTTTTCTACGGGGTCTGACGCTCAGTGGAACGAAAACTCACG
TTAAGGGATTTTGGTCATGAGATTATCAAAAAGGATCTTCACCTAGATCCTTTTAAATTAAAAATGAAGT
TTTAAATCAATCTAAAGTATATATGAGTAAACTTGGTCTGACAGTTACCAATGCTTAATCAGTGAGGCAC
CTATCTCAGCGATCTGTCTATTTCGTTCATCCATAGTTGCCTGACTCCCCGTCGTGTAGATAACTACGAT
ACGGGAGGGCTTACCATCTGGCCCCAGTGCTGCAATGATACCGCGAGACCCACGCTCACCGGCTCCAGAT
TTATCAGCAATAAACCAGCCAGCCGGAAGGGCCGAGCGCAGAAGTGGTCCTGCAACTTTATCCGCCTCCA
TCCAGTCTATTAATTGTTGCCGGGAAGCTAGAGTAAGTAGTTCGCCAGTTAATAGTTTGCGCAACGTTGT
TGCCATTGCTACAGGCATCGTGGTGTCACGCTCGTCGTTTGGTATGGCTTCATTCAGCTCCGGTTCCCAA
CGATCAAGGCGAGTTACATGATCCCCCATGTTGTGCAAAAAAGCGGTTAGCTCCTTCGGTCCTCCGATCG
TTGTCAGAAGTAAGTTGGCCGCAGTGTTATCACTCATGGTTATGGCAGCACTGCATAATTCTCTTACTGT
CATGCCATCCGTAAGATGCTTTTCTGTGACTGGTGAGTACTCAACCAAGTCATTCTGAGAATAGTGTATG
CGGCGACCGAGTTGCTCTTGCCCGGCGTCAATACGGGATAATACCGCGCCACATAGCAGAACTTTAAAAG
TGCTCATCATTGGAAAACGTTCTTCGGGGCGAAAACTCTCAAGGATCTTACCGCTGTTGAGATCCAGTTC
GATGTAACCCACTCGTGCACCCAACTGATCTTCAGCATCTTTTACTTTCACCAGCGTTTCTGGGTGAGCA
AAAACAGGAAGGCAAAATGCCGCAAAAAAGGGAATAAGGGCGACACGGAAATGTTGAATACTCATACTCT
TCCTTTTTCAATATTATTGAAGCATTTATCAGGGTTATTGTCTCATGAGCGGATACATATTTGAATGTAT
TTAGAAAAATAAACAAATAGGGGTTCCGCGCACATTTCCCCGAAAAGTGCCACCTGACGTCTAAGAAACC
ATTATTATCATGACATTAACCTATAAAAATAGGCGTATCACGAGGCCCTTTCGTCTCGCGCGTTTCGGTG
ATGACGGTGAAAACCTCTGACACATGCAGCTCCCGGAGACGGTCACAGCTTGTCTGTAAGCGGATGCCGG
GAGCAGACAAGCCCGTCAGGGCGCGTCAGCGGGTGTTGGCGGGTGTCGGGGCTGGCTTAACTATGCGGCA
TCAGAGCAGATTGTACTGAGAGTGCACCATATGCGGTGTGAAATACCGCACAGATGCGTAAGGAGAAAAT
ACCGCATCAGGCGCCATTCGCCATTCAGGCTGCGCAACTGTTGGGAAGGGCGATCGGTGCGGGCCTCTTC
GCTATTACGCCAGCTGGCGAAAGGGGGATGTGCTGCAAGGCGATTAAGTTGGGTAACGCCAGGGTTTTCC
CAGTCACGACGTTGTAAAACGACGGCGCAAGGAATGGTGCATGCAAGGAGATGGCGCCCAACAGTCCCCC
GGCCACGGGGCCTGCCACCATACCCACGCCGAAACAAGCGCTCATGAGCCCGAAGTGGCGAGCCCGATCT
TCCCCATCGGTGATGTCGGCGATATAGGCGCCAGCAACCGCACCTGTGGCGCCGGTGATGCCGGCCACGA
TGCGTCCGGCGTAGAGGCGATTAGTCCAATTTGTTAAAGACAGGATATCAGTGGTCCAGGCTCTAGTTTT
GACTCAACAATATCACCAGCTGAAGCCTATAGAGTACGAGCCATAGATAAAATAAAAGATTTTATTTAGT
CTCCAGAAAAAGGGGGGAA
Features (pLannotate 1.2.2; 17 found; start..end, strand, type, name):
    579..920     +  misc_feature   MESV Ψ: packaging signal of murine embryonic stem cell virus
    987..1403    +  CDS            gag (truncated): truncated Moloney murine leukemia virus (MMLV) gag gene lacking the start codon
   1439..2158    +  CDS            EGFP: the original enhanced GFP (Yang et al., 1996) mammalian codon-optimized
   2222..2736    +  LTR            3' LTR: 3' long terminal repeat from murine embryonic stem cell virus
   2898..2914    -  protein_bind   lac operator: The lac repressor binds to the lac operator to inhibit transcription in E. coli. This inhibition can be relieved by adding lactose or isopropyl-β-D-thiogalactopyranoside (IPTG). lac repressor encoded by lacI
   2922..2952    -  promoter       lac promoter: promoter for the E. coli lac operon
   2967..2988    -  protein_bind   CAP binding site: CAP binding activates transcription in the presence of cAMP. E. coli catabolite activator protein
   3001..3093    -  CDS            lacI (fragment): lac repressor; lacI; The lac repressor binds to the lac operator to inhibit transcription in E. coli. This inhibition can be relieved by adding lactose or isopropyl-β-D-thiogalactopyranoside (IPTG).
   3276..3864    -  rep_origin     ori: high-copy-number ColE1/pMB1/pBR322/pUC origin of replication
   4035..4895    -  CDS            AmpR: β-lactamase; bla; confers resistance to ampicillin, carbenicillin, and related antibiotics
   4896..5000    -  promoter       AmpR promoter: bla
   5095..5130    +  CDS            rop (fragment): Rop protein, which maintains plasmids at low copy number; rop
   5232..5331    +  misc_feature   bom (fragment): basis of mobility region from pBR322
   5337..5486    -  CDS            lacZα (fragment): LacZα fragment of β-galactosidase; lacZ fragment
   5486..5687    -  CDS            TcR (fragment): tetracycline efflux protein; tet; confers resistance to tetracycline
   5688..5786    +  CDS            env (fragment): murine leukemia virus gPr80 envelope polyprotein precursor; env; proteolytically cleaved into gp70SU and p15TM subunits
   5828..515     +  LTR            5' LTR (across the origin): 5' long terminal repeat from murine embryonic stem cell virus
