[The description below was written by a language model from this plasmid's Addgene catalogue record and pLannotate feature annotations shown in this document.]
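Description:
MSCV-EGFP is a gammaretroviral mammalian expression vector built on the pMSCV-Puro backbone (murine stem cell virus system). In the annotated 5.8 kb sequence, the proviral region runs from a 5′ LTR that spans the plasmid origin, through the MESV Ψ packaging signal and a truncated, start-codon-less MMLV gag segment that extends the packaging region, to the EGFP coding sequence and then the 3′ LTR. No internal promoter is annotated between the LTRs, so EGFP appears to be transcribed from the 5′ LTR. Although the parental backbone carries a puromycin cassette, no PGK promoter or puromycin resistance gene appears in the feature table, and the record lists EGFP itself as the selectable marker. This suggests that transduced cells are identified or sorted by fluorescence rather than by drug selection. The cloning sites used for the insert are not recorded. The EGFP sequence was amplified from an existing EGFP-AGO2 fusion plasmid.

In bacteria, the plasmid is maintained by a high-copy ColE1/pUC-type origin and an ampicillin resistance gene (β-lactamase) with its own promoter. The short lac, lacI, lacZα, rop, bom, TcR and env fragments annotated outside the provirus are nonfunctional remnants of the backbone's cloning history. Because the vector lacks intact gag, pol and env genes, these functions must be supplied in trans by a packaging system to produce replication-defective virus for stable integration into target cells.

The stated purpose is to generate a control EGFP reporter cell line without miR-19 binding sites. It serves as a comparison for microRNA-responsive EGFP reporters in studies of Argonaute-dependent, microRNA-mediated silencing.
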