Addgene plasmid #91975: MSCV-EGFP
Purpose: EGFP reporter cell line control (no miR-19 sites)
Depositing lab: Joshua Mendell. Depositing organization: University of Texas Southwestern Medical Center. Publication: An Argonaute phosphorylation cycle promotes microRNA-mediated silencing. Golden RJ, Chen B, Li T, Braun J, Manjunath H, Chen X, Wu J, Schmid V, Chang TC, Kopp F, Ramirez-Martinez A, Tagliabracci VS, Chen ZJ, Xie Y, Mendell JT. Nature. 2017 Feb 9;542(7640):197-202. doi: 10.1038/nature21025. Epub 2017 Jan 23. PubMed 28114302.
Backbone
  Vector backbone: pMSCV-Puro
  Backbone manufacturer: Clontech
  Vector type: Mammalian Expression, Retroviral
  Selectable markers: EGFP
Growth in bacteria
  Bacterial resistance: Ampicillin, 100 μg/mL
  Growth temperature: 37°C
  Growth strain: NEB Stable
  Copy number: Unknown
Gene/Insert
  Gene/Insert name: EGFP
  Cloning method: Restriction Enzyme; 5′ cloning site Unknown (unknown if destroyed); 3′ cloning site Unknown (unknown if destroyed)
Resource information
  A portion of this plasmid was derived from a plasmid made by: The EGFP used in this construct was amplified from the EGFP-hAGO2 construct made by the Phil Sharp lab (Addgene plasmid # 21981).
Terms and licenses: Academic/Nonprofit Terms; Industry Terms: Not Available to Industry
How to cite: MSCV-EGFP was a gift from Joshua Mendell (Addgene plasmid # 91975 ; http://n2t.net/addgene:91975 ; RRID:Addgene_91975)
